Addgene plasmid #35299: pBbA4c-RFP
Depositing lab: Jay Keasling. Depositing organization: University of California, Berkeley. Publication: BglBrick vectors and datasheets: A synthetic biology platform for gene expression. Lee TS, Krupa RA, Zhang F, Hajimorad M, Holtz WJ, Prasad N, Lee SK, Keasling JD. J Biol Eng. 2011 Sep 20;5:12. 10.1186/1754-1611-5-12 PubMed 21933410.
Backbone
  Vector backbone: pBb
  Backbone size w/o insert (bp): 3724
  Vector type: Bacterial Expression, Synthetic Biology
Growth in bacteria
  Bacterial resistance: Chloramphenicol, 25 μg/mL
  Growth temperature: 37°C
  Growth strain: DH5alpha
  Copy number: Low Copy
Gene/Insert
  Gene/Insert name: RFP (alt name: JBEI Part ID: JPUB_000065)
  Species: Synthetic
  Insert size (bp): 678
  Promoter: ProE
  Cloning method: Restriction Enzyme
  Sequencing primers: 5′ jkRFP-R (gctttggaaccgtactggaa); 3′ jkRFP-F (tggtcactacgacgctgaag)
Terms and licenses: Academic/Nonprofit Terms; Industry Terms: Not Available to Industry
Depositor comments: JBEI Part ID: JPUB_000065; Origin: p15A
How to cite: pBbA4c-RFP was a gift from Jay Keasling (Addgene plasmid # 35299 ; http://n2t.net/addgene:35299 ; RRID:Addgene_35299)
