[The description below was written by a language model from this plasmid's Addgene catalogue record and the feature table of its GenBank file.]
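Description:
pBbA4c-RFP is a bacterial expression plasmid from the BglBrick (pBb) vector series, a modular synthetic-biology platform in which origin, promoter system and resistance marker are interchangeable parts. The total construct is 4402 bp, made up of a 3724 bp backbone and a 678 bp insert. It replicates in E. coli from the p15A origin, which the catalogue lists as low copy and the feature annotation calls medium copy. This origin is compatible with ColE1-type plasmids, so the vector can be co-maintained with a second plasmid. Selection is by chloramphenicol, through a chloramphenicol acetyltransferase (cat) gene driven by its own promoter and read in the opposite orientation to the reporter. A lambda t0 terminator lies between the marker and the origin.

The payload is mRFP1, a monomeric red fluorescent derivative of DsRed, which serves as a placeholder reporter. The catalogue names the promoter as ProE. However, the feature table leaves roughly the first 1.85 kb upstream of the mRFP1 coding sequence unannotated, so neither the promoter nor any associated regulator gene in that region is described in the record. Downstream of the reporter sit tandem rrnB T1 and T7Te terminators, which stop transcription and insulate the expression cassette from the origin. The insert was placed by restriction-enzyme cloning.

In keeping with the platform's stated purpose, the plasmid is used to characterise expression from this particular combination of origin, promoter and marker by red fluorescence. It can also act as a recipient vector in which RFP is exchanged for a gene or pathway of interest.
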