LOCUS       Exported 4402 bp ds-DNA circular SYN 13-MAY-2021
DEFINITION  synthetic circular DNA
ACCESSION   .
VERSION     .
KEYWORDS    pBbA4c-RFP
SOURCE      synthetic DNA construct
  ORGANISM  synthetic DNA construct
REFERENCE   1 (bases 1 to 4402)
  AUTHORS   Lee TS, Krupa RA, Zhang F, Hajimorad M, Holtz WJ, Prasad N, Lee SK,
            Keasling JD
  TITLE     BglBrick vectors and datasheets: A synthetic biology platform for
            gene expression.
  JOURNAL   J Biol Eng. 2011 Sep 20;5:12.
  PUBMED    21933410
REFERENCE   2 (bases 1 to 4402)
  AUTHORS   .
  TITLE     Direct Submission
  JOURNAL   Exported May 13, 2021 from SnapGene Server 1.1.58
            http://www.snapgene.com
FEATURES             Location/Qualifiers
     source          1..4402
                     /organism="synthetic DNA construct"
                     /mol_type="other DNA"
     CDS             1857..2534
                     /codon_start=1
                     /product="monomeric derivative of DsRed (Campbell et al.,
                     2002)"
                     /label=mRFP1
                     /translation="MASSEDVIKEFMRFKVRMEGSVNGHEFEIEGEGEGRPYEGTQTAK
                     LKVTKGGPLPFAWDILSPQFQYGSKAYVKHPADIPDYLKLSFPEGFKWERVMNFEDGGV
                     VTVTQDSSLQDGEFIYKVKLRGTNFPSDGPVMQKKTMGWEASTERMYPEDGALKGEIKM
                     RLKLKDGGHYDAEVKTTYMAKKPVQLPGAYKTDIKLDITSHNEDYTIVEQYERAEGRHS
                     TGA"
     terminator      2567..2638
                     /label=rrnB T1 terminator
                     /note="transcription terminator T1 from the E. coli rrnB
                     gene"
     terminator      2654..2681
                     /label=T7Te terminator
                     /note="phage T7 early transcription terminator"
     primer_bind     complement(2709..2726)
                     /label=L4440
                     /note="L4440 vector, forward primer"
     rep_origin      complement(2843..3388)
                     /direction=LEFT
                     /label=p15A ori
                     /note="Plasmids containing the medium-copy-number p15A
                     origin of replication can be propagated in E. coli cells
                     that contain a second plasmid with the ColE1 origin. "
     primer_bind     complement(2923..2942)
                     /label=pBR322ori-F
                     /note="pBR322 origin, forward primer"
     terminator      3502..3596
                     /label=lambda t0 terminator
                     /note="transcription terminator from phage lambda"
     CDS             complement(3617..4276)
                     /codon_start=1
                     /gene="cat"
                     /product="chloramphenicol acetyltransferase"
                     /label=CmR
                     /note="confers resistance to chloramphenicol"
                     /translation="MEKKITGYTTVDISQWHRKEHFEAFQSVAQCTYNQTVQLDITAFL
                     KTVKKNKHKFYPAFIHILARLMNAHPEFRMAMKDGELVIWDSVHPCYTVFHEQTETFSS
                     LWSEYHDDFRQFLHIYSQDVACYGENLAYFPKGFIENMFFVSANPWVSFTSFDLNVANM
                     DNFFAPVFTMGKYYTQGDKVLMPLAIQVHHAVCDGFHVGRMLNELQQYCDEWQGGA"
     primer_bind     4191..4210
                     /label=CAT-R
                     /note="Chloramphenicol resistance gene, reverse primer"
     promoter        complement(4277..4379)
                     /label=cat promoter
                     /note="promoter of the E. coli cat gene encoding
                     chloramphenicol acetyltransferase"
ORIGIN
        1 gacgtctcag cttttcagcc gccgccagaa cgtcgtccgg ctgatgccta aataattcgc
       61 cgctgctgtt ttatcgccat taaatttctc cagtgcctgt tgtggtgtca gtaagcgtgg
      121 agcgggagtt ttcgccgact cgcgcgccag ttccggcagt agcagctgca aaaattgcgg
      181 cgttaaatcc ggcgtcggtt ccacacttaa aaatagcgcc agtcgctcca tcatattgcg
      241 cagttcacga atattgcccg gccagtcgta gtgcaccagc acggtttcgc ttgcctgtaa
      301 tccctggcgt aatgcggcag aaaacggggt ggagagcgcc gccagagaca ctttcaaaaa
      361 gctttccgcc agtggcagaa tatccgccac ccgctcgcgc agtggtggca attgcagacg
      421 caaaatactc agccgataaa acaggtcacg gcgaaactgc ccttgccgca tatcttcttc
      481 cagattgcag tgagtggcgc taatgacccg cacatccacc ggaacaggct gatgcccgcc
      541 gacgcgggtg acctcttttt cttccagcac ccgcagcagc cgggtctgca acggcagcgg
      601 catttcgcca atctcatcga gaaacagcgt acctccgtgg gcgatttcaa acagcccggc
      661 gcgaccgccg cgtcgcgagc cggtaaacgc cccttcctca tagccaaaca gttctgcttc
      721 cagcagcgat tcggcaatcg ccccgcagtt gactgcaaca aacggatgcg actttttgcc
      781 ctgtcgcgca tcgtggcggg caaaatattc ccgatgaatc gcctgggccg ccagctcttt
      841 gcccgtcccc gtttccccct caatcaacac cgctgcactg gagcgggcat acagcaaaat
      901 agtctgccgt acttgttcca tctgtggtga ttgaccgagc atatcgccca gcacgtaacg
      961 agttctcagg gcgttgcggg tggcatcgtg agtgttatgg cgtaacgaca tgcgcgtcat
     1021 atccagcgca tcgctgaacg cctggcgcac ggtggcggcg gaatagataa aaattccggt
     1081 cattccggct tcttctgcca gatcggtaat cagccccgcg ccgaccaccg cttcggtgcc
     1141 gttagctttt agctcgttaa tctgcccgcg tgcgtcttct tcggtaatgt agctacgttg
     1201 atcgaggcgc aaattaaagg ttttttgaaa cgccaccagt gccggaatag tttcctgata
     1261 agtgacaacg ccgatagaag aggtgagttt tccggctttt gccagtgcct gtaacacatc
     1321 gtagccgctc ggtttaatca aaataactgg cactgacagg cggcttttca ggtacgcgcc
     1381 gttagatcca gcggcgatga tggcgtcaca gcgttcgttt gccagtttct tgtggatgta
     1441 ggtcaccgct ttttcaaagc caagctggat aggggtaatg ttcgccaggt gatcaaactc
     1501 aaggctgata tcgcgaaaca gctcgaacag gcgcgttaca gataccgtcc agataaccgg
     1561 tttgtcgtca ttaagccgtg gtggatgtgc catagcgcac cgcaaagtta agaaaccgaa
     1621 tattgggttt agtcttgttt cataattgtt gcaatgaaac gcggtgaaac attgcctgaa
     1681 acgttaactg aaacgcatat ttgcggatta gttcatgact ttatctctaa caaattgaaa
     1741 ttaaacattt aattttatta aggcaattgt ggcacacccc ttgctttgtc tttatcaacg
     1801 caaataacaa gttgataaca agaattcaaa agatctttta agaaggagat atacatatgg
     1861 cgagtagcga agacgttatc aaagagttca tgcgtttcaa agttcgtatg gaaggttccg
     1921 ttaacggtca cgagttcgaa atcgaaggtg aaggtgaagg tcgtccgtac gaaggtaccc
     1981 agaccgctaa actgaaagtt accaaaggtg gtccgctgcc gttcgcttgg gacatcctgt
     2041 ccccgcagtt ccagtacggt tccaaagctt acgttaaaca cccggctgac atcccggact
     2101 acctgaaact gtccttcccg gaaggtttca aatgggaacg tgttatgaac ttcgaagacg
     2161 gtggtgttgt taccgttacc caggactcct ccctgcaaga cggtgagttc atctacaaag
     2221 ttaaactgcg tggtaccaac ttcccgtccg acggtccggt tatgcagaaa aaaaccatgg
     2281 gttgggaagc ttccaccgaa cgtatgtacc cggaagacgg tgctctgaaa ggtgaaatca
     2341 aaatgcgtct gaaactgaaa gacggtggtc actacgacgc tgaagttaaa accacctaca
     2401 tggctaaaaa accggttcag ctgccgggtg cttacaaaac cgacatcaaa ctggacatca
     2461 cctcccacaa cgaagactac accatcgttg aacagtacga acgtgctgaa ggtcgtcact
     2521 ccaccggtgc ttaaggatcc aaactcgagt aaggatctcc aggcatcaaa taaaacgaaa
     2581 ggctcagtcg aaagactggg cctttcgttt tatctgttgt ttgtcggtga acgctctcta
     2641 ctagagtcac actggctcac cttcgggtgg gcctttctgc gtttatacct agggatatat
     2701 tccgcttcct cgctcactga ctcgctacgc tcggtcgttc gactgcggcg agcggaaatg
     2761 gcttacgaac ggggcggaga tttcctggaa gatgccagga agatacttaa cagggaagtg
     2821 agagggccgc ggcaaagccg tttttccata ggctccgccc ccctgacaag catcacgaaa
     2881 tctgacgctc aaatcagtgg tggcgaaacc cgacaggact ataaagatac caggcgtttc
     2941 cccctggcgg ctccctcgtg cgctctcctg ttcctgcctt tcggtttacc ggtgtcattc
     3001 cgctgttatg gccgcgtttg tctcattcca cgcctgacac tcagttccgg gtaggcagtt
     3061 cgctccaagc tggactgtat gcacgaaccc cccgttcagt ccgaccgctg cgccttatcc
     3121 ggtaactatc gtcttgagtc caacccggaa agacatgcaa aagcaccact ggcagcagcc
     3181 actggtaatt gatttagagg agttagtctt gaagtcatgc gccggttaag gctaaactga
     3241 aaggacaagt tttggtgact gcgctcctcc aagccagtta cctcggttca aagagttggt
     3301 agctcagaga accttcgaaa aaccgccctg caaggcggtt ttttcgtttt cagagcaaga
     3361 gattacgcgc agaccaaaac gatctcaaga agatcatctt attaatcaga taaaatattt
     3421 ctagatttca gtgcaattta tctcttcaaa tgtagcacct gaagtcagcc ccatacgata
     3481 taagttgtta ctagtgcttg gattctcacc aataaaaaac gcccggcggc aaccgagcgt
     3541 tctgaacaaa tccagatgga gttctgaggt cattactgga tctatcaaca ggagtccaag
     3601 cgagctcgat atcaaattac gccccgccct gccactcatc gcagtactgt tgtaattcat
     3661 taagcattct gccgacatgg aagccatcac aaacggcatg atgaacctga atcgccagcg
     3721 gcatcagcac cttgtcgcct tgcgtataat atttgcccat ggtgaaaacg ggggcgaaga
     3781 agttgtccat attggccacg tttaaatcaa aactggtgaa actcacccag ggattggctg
     3841 agacgaaaaa catattctca ataaaccctt tagggaaata ggccaggttt tcaccgtaac
     3901 acgccacatc ttgcgaatat atgtgtagaa actgccggaa atcgtcgtgg tattcactcc
     3961 agagcgatga aaacgtttca gtttgctcat ggaaaacggt gtaacaaggg tgaacactat
     4021 cccatatcac cagctcaccg tctttcattg ccatacgaaa ttccggatga gcattcatca
     4081 ggcgggcaag aatgtgaata aaggccggat aaaacttgtg cttatttttc tttacggtct
     4141 ttaaaaaggc cgtaatatcc agctgaacgg tctggttata ggtacattga gcaactgact
     4201 gaaatgcctc aaaatgttct ttacgatgcc attgggatat atcaacggtg gtatatccag
     4261 tgattttttt ctccatttta gcttccttag ctcctgaaaa tctcgataac tcaaaaaata
     4321 cgcccggtag tgatcttatt tcattatggt gaaagttgga acctcttacg tgccgatcaa
     4381 cgtctcattt tcgccagata tc
//
