>Addgene plasmid #35299 | pBbA4c-RFP | addgene partial sequence | sequence record 43577 | jkRFP-F 5'-tggtcactacgacgctgaag-3'
AGCTGCCGGGTGCTTACAAAACCGACATCAAACTGGACATCACCTCCCACAACGAAGACTACACCATCGT
TGAACAGTACGAACGTGCTGAAGGTCGTCACTCCACCGGTGCTTAAGGATCCAAACTCGAGTAAGGATCT
CCAGGCATCAAATAAAACGAAAGGCTCAGTCGAAAGACTGGGCCTTTCGTTTTATCTGTTGTTTGTCGGT
GAACGCTCTCTACTAGAGTCACACTGGCTCACCTTCGGGTGGGCCTTTCTGCGTTTATACCTAGGGATAT
ATTCCGCTTCCTCGCTCACTGACTCGCTACGCTCGGTCGTTCGACTGCGGCGAGCGGAAATGGCTTACGA
ACGGGGCGGAGATTTCCTGGAAGATGCCAGGAAGATACTTAACAGGGAAGTGAGAGGGCCGCGGCAAAGC
CGTTTTTCCATAGGCTCCGCCCCCCTGACAAGCATCACGAAATCTGACGCTCAAATCAGTGGTGGCGAAA
CCCGACAGGACTATAAAGATACCAGGCGTTTCCCCCTGGCGGCTCCCTCGTGCGCTCTCCTGTTCCTGCC
TTTCGGTTTACCGGTGTCATTCCGCTGTTATGGCCGCGTTTGTCTCATTCCACGCCTGACACTCAGTTCC
GGGTAGGCAGTTCGCTCCAAGCTGGACTGTATGCACGAACCCCCCGTTCAGTCCGACCGCTGCGCCTTAT
CCGGTAACTATCGTCTTGAGTCCAACCCGGAAAGACATGCAAAAGCACCACTGGCAGCAGCCACTGGTAA
TTGATTTAGAGGAGTTAGTCTTGAAGTCATGCGCCGGTTAAGGCTAAACTGAAAGGACAAGTTTTGGTGA
CTGCGCTCCT
