>Addgene plasmid #35299 | pBbA4c-RFP | addgene partial sequence | sequence record 43578 | jkRFP-R 5'-gctttggaaccgtactggaa-3'
CGGCAGCGGACCACCTTTGGTAACTTTCAGTTTAGCGGTCTGGGTACCTTCGTACGGACGACCTTCACCT
TCACCTTCGATTTCGAACTCGTGACCGTTAACGGAACCTTCCATACGAACTTTGAAACGCATGAACTCTT
TGATAACGTCTTCGCTACTCGCCATATGTATATCTCCTTCTTAAAAGATCTTTTGAATTCTTGTTATCAA
CTTGTTATTTGCGTTGATAAAGACAAAGCAAGGGGTGTGCCACAATTGCCTTAATAAAATTAAATGTTTA
ATTTCAATTTGTTAGAGATAAAGTCATGAACTAATCCGCAAATATGCGTTTCAGTTAACGTTTCAGGCAA
TGTTTCACCGCGTTTCATTGCAACAATTATGAAACAAGACTAAACCCAATATTCGGTTTCTTAACTTTGC
GGTGCGCTATGGCACATCCACCACGGCTTAATGACGACAAACCGGTTATCTGGACGGTATCTGTAACGCG
CCTGTTCGAGCTGTTTCGCGATATCAGCCTTGAGTTTGATCACCTGGCGAACATTACCCCTATCCAGCTT
GGCTTTGAAAAAGCGGTGACCTACATCCACAAGAAACTGGCAAACGAACGCTGTGACGCCATCATCGCCG
CTGGATCTAACGGCGCGTACCTGAAAAGCCGCCTGTCAGTGCCAGTTATTTTGATTAAACCGAGCGGCTA
CGATGTGTTACAGGCACTGGCAAAAGCCGGAAAACTCACCTCTTCTATCGGCGTTGTCACTTATC
